>Addgene plasmid #119735 | Myc-gamma2/deltaILTM4 | addgene full sequence | sequence record 229652 | Addgene NGS Result
TCGCTGAGTAGTGCGCGAGCAAAATTTAAGCTACAACAAGGCAAGGCTTGACCGACAATTGCATGAAGAA
TCTGCTTAGGGTTAGGCGTTTTGCGCTGCTTCGCGATGTACGGGCCAGATATACGCGTTGACATTGATTA
TTGACTAGTTATTAATAGTAATCAATTACGGGGTCATTAGTTCATAGCCCATATATGGAGTTCCGCGTTA
CATAACTTACGGTAAATGGCCCGCCTGGCTGACCGCCCAACGACCCCCGCCCATTGACGTCAATAATGAC
GTATGTTCCCATAGTAACGCCAATAGGGACTTTCCATTGACGTCAATGGGTGGAGTATTTACGGTAAACT
GCCCACTTGGCAGTACATCAAGTGTATCATATGCCAAGTACGCCCCCTATTGACGTCAATGACGGTAAAT
GGCCCGCCTGGCATTATGCCCAGTACATGACCTTATGGGACTTTCCTACTTGGCAGTACATCTACGTATT
AGTCATCGCTATTACCATGGTGATGCGGTTTTGGCAGTACATCAATGGGCGTGGATAGCGGTTTGACTCA
CGGGGATTTCCAAGTCTCCACCCCATTGACGTCAATGGGAGTTTGTTTTGGCACCAAAATCAACGGGACT
TTCCAAAATGTCGTAACAACTCCGCCCCATTGACGCAAATGGGCGGTAGGCGTGTACGGTGGGAGGTCTA
TATAAGCAGAGCTCTCTGGCTAACTAGAGAACCCACTGCTTACTGGCTTATCGAAATTAATACGACTCAC
TATAGGGAGACCCAAGCTGGCTAGCATGAGTTCGCCAAATACATGGAGCACTGGAAGCACAGTCTACTCT
CCTGTATTTTCACAGAAAATGACGCTGTGGATTCTGCTCCTGCTATCGCTCTACCCAGGCTTCACTAGCC
AAAAGTCAGATGAACAAAAACTAATATCAGAAGAAGACCTAGATGACTATGAAGATTATGCTTCTAATAA
AACATGGGTGTTGACTCCAAAAGTTCCCGAGGGTGATGTCACTGTCATCTTAAACAACCTTCTGGAAGGG
TACGACAACAAACTTCGGCCCGACATAGGAGTGAAACCAACATTAATTCATACAGATATGTACGTGAACA
GCATTGGTCCAGTGAATGCTATCAATATGGAATACACAATTGATATTTTTTTTGCCCAAACCTGGTATGA
CAGACGTTTGAAATTTAACAGTACCATTAAAGTTCTCCGATTGAATAGCAATATGGTGGGGAAAATCTGG
ATTCCAGACACTTTCTTCAGGAACTCCAAAAAAGCGGATGCTCACTGGATCACGACTCCCAACAGGATGC
TGAGAATTTGGAATGACGGTCGAGTTCTCTACACCTTAAGGCTAACAATTGATGCCGAGTGCCAGTTGCA
ATTACACAACTTCCCAATGGATGAACACTCCTGCCCCCTGGAGTTCTCCAGTTATGGTTATCCTCGTGAA
GAAATTGTTTATCAATGGAAGCGCAGTTCTGTTGAAGTGGGAGACACAAGGTCATGGAGGCTGTATCAGT
TTTCCTTTGTTGGATTGAGGAATACCACTGAAGTAGTGAAGACAACTTCTGGTGACTATGTGGTTATGTC
CGTGTACTTTGATCTGAGCAGAAGAATGGGGTACTTTACCATCCAGACCTACATTCCCTGCACACTCATT
GTGGTTCTGTCCTGGGTATCCTTCTGGATCAATAAGGATGCTGTCCCTGCAAGAACATCTTTAGGAATCA
CGACTGTCCTGACGATGACCACTCTCAGCACCATAGCCCGGAAGTCTCTGCCCAAGGTCTCCTATGTCAC
AGCAATGGATCTCTTCGTCTCTGTTTGCTTCATCTTTGTGTTTTCAGCTTTGGTGGAGTATGGTACCCTG
CACTTCAATGCTGACTACAGGAAGAAACGGAAAGCCAAGGTCAAGGTCACGAAGCCAAGGGCAGAGATGG
ACGTGAGGAACGCCATTGTCCTCTTCTCCCTCTCTGCTGCCGGGGTCAGCCAGGAGTTGGCTATCTCCCG
CCGTCAAGGCCGGGTCCCTGGGAACCTCATGGGTTCCTATAGGTCTGTAGAAGTGGAGGCAAAGAAGGAG
GGGGGGTCCCGCCCAGGGGGCCCAGGAGGCATCCGTTCCAGACTCAAACCCATCGATGCAGACACCATCG
ACATCTATGCCCGCGCTGTGTTCCCGGCAGCCTTTGCAGCAGTCAACATCATCTACTGGGCGGCGTATAC
CATGTGACTCGAGTCTAGAGGGCCCGTTTAAACCCGCTGATCAGCCTCGACTGTGCCTTCTAGTTGCCAG
CCATCTGTTGTTTGCCCCTCCCCCGTGCCTTCCTTGACCCTGGAAGGTGCCACTCCCACTGTCCTTTCCT
AATAAAATGAGGAAATTGCATCGCATTGTCTGAGTAGGTGTCATTCTATTCTGGGGGGTGGGGTGGGGCA
GGACAGCAAGGGGGAGGATTGGGAAGACAATAGCAGGCATGCTGGGGATGCGGTGGGCTCTATGGCTTCT
GAGGCGGAAAGAACCAGCTGGGGCTCTAGGGGGTATCCCC
[124 nt withheld, positions 2561-2684]
C
[91 nt withheld, positions 2686-2776]
A
[49 nt withheld, positions 2778-2826]
CCTTTGACGTTGGAGTCCACGTTCTTT
[37 nt withheld, positions 2854-2890]
ACCCTATCTCGGTCTATTCTTTTGATTTATAAGGGATTTTGCCGATTTCGGCCTATTGGTTAAAAAATGA
GCTGATTTAACAAAAATTTAACGCGAATTAATTCTGTGGAATGTGTGTCAGTTAGGGTGTGGAAAGTCCC
CAGGCTCCCCAGCAGGCAGAAGTATGCAAAGCATGCATCTCAATTAGTCAGCAACCAGGTGTGGAAAGTC
CCCAGGCTCCCCAGCAGGCAGAAGTATGCAAAGCATGCATCTCAATTAGTCAGCAACCATAGTCCCGCCC
CTAACTCCGCCCATCCCGCCCCTAACTCCGCCCAGTTCCGCCCATTCTCCGCCCCATGGCTGACTAATTT
TTTTTATTTATGCAGAGGCCGAGGCCGCCTCTGCCTCTGAGCTATTCCAGAAGTAGTGAGGAGGCTTTTT
TGGAGGCCTAGGCTTTTGCAAAAAGCTCCCGGGAGCTTGTATATCCATTTTCGGATCTGATCAAGAGACA
GGATGAGGATCGTTTCGCATGATTGAACAAGATGGATTGCACGCAGGTTCTCCGGCCGCTTGGGTGGAGA
GGCTATTCGGCTATGACTGGGCACAACAGACAATCGGCTGCTCTGATGCCGCCGTGTTCCGGCTGTCAGC
GCAGGGGCGCCCGGTTCTTTTTGTCAAGACCGACCTGTCCGGTGCCCTGAATGAACTGCAGGACGAGGCA
GCGCGGCTATCGTGGCTGGCCACGACGGGCGTTCCTTGCGCAGCTGTGCTCGACGTTGTCACTGAAGCGG
GAAGGGACTGGCTGCTATTGGGCGAAGTGCCGGGGCAGGATCTCCTGTCATCTCACCTTGCTCCTGCCGA
GAAAGTATCCATCATGGCTGATGCAATGCGGCGGCTGCATACGCTTGATCCGGCTACCTGCCCATTCGAC
CACCAAGCGAAACATCGCATCGAGCGAGCACGTACTCGGATGGAAGCCGGTCTTGTCGATCAGGATGATC
TGGACGAAGAGCATCAGGGGCTCGCGCCAGCCGAACTGTTCGCCAGGCTCAAGGCGCGCATGCCCGACGG
CGAGGATCTCGTCGTGACCCATGGCGATGCCTGCTTGCCGAATATCATGGTGGAAAATGGCCGCTTTTCT
GGATTCATCGACTGTGGCCGGCTGGGTGTGGCGGACCGCTATCAGGACATAGCGTTGGCTACCCGTGATA
TTGCTGAAGAGCTTGGCGGCGAATGGGCTGACCGCTTCCTCGTGCTTTACGGTATCGCCGCTCCCGATTC
GCAGCGCATCGCCTTCTATCGCCTTCTTGACGAGTTCTTCTGAGCGGGACTCTGGGGTTCGAAATGACCG
ACCAAGCGACGCCCAACCTGCCATCACGAGATTTCGATTCCACCGCCGCCTTCTATGAAAGGTTGGGCTT
CGGAATCGTTTTCCGGGACGCCGGCTGGATGATCCTCCAGCGCGGGGATCTCATGCTGGAGTTCTTCGCC
CACCCCAACTTGTTTATTGCAGCTTATAATGGTTACAAATAAAGCAATAGCATCACAAATTTCACAAATA
AAGCATTTTTTTCACTGCATTCTAGTTGTGGTTTGTCCAAACTCATCAATGTATCTTATCATGTCTGTAT
ACCGTCGACCTCTAGCTAGAGCTTGGCGTAATCATGGTCATAGCTGTTTCCTGTGTGAAATTGTTATCCG
CTCACAATTCCACACAACATACGAGCCGGAAGCATAAAGTGTAAAGCCTGGGGTGCCTAATGAGTGAGCT
AACTCACATTAATTGCGTTGCGCTCACTGCCCGCTTTCCAGTCGGGAAACCTGTCGTGCCAGCTGCATTA
ATGAATCGGCCAACGCGCGGGGAGAGGCGGTTTGCGTATTGGGCGCTCTTCCGCTTCCTCGCTCACTGAC
TCGCTGCGCTCGGTCGTTCGGCTGCGGCGAGCGGTATCAGCTCACTCAAAGGCGGTAATACGGTTATCCA
CAGAATCAGGGGATAACGCAGGAAAGAACATGTGAGCAAAAGGCCAGCAAAAGGCCAGGAACCGTAAAAA
GGCCGCGTTGCTGGCGTTTTTCCATAGGCTCCGCCCCCCTGACGAGCATCACAAAAATCGACGCTCAAGT
CAGAGGTGGCGAAACCCGACAGGACTATAAAGATACCAGGCGTTTCCCCCTGGAAGCTCCCTCGTGCGCT
CTCCTGTTCCGACCCTGCCGCTTACCGGATACCTGTCCGCCTTTCTCCCTTCGGGAAGCGTGGCGCTTTC
TCATAGCTCACGCTGTAGGTATCTCAGTTCGGTGTAGGTCGTTCGCTCCAAGCTGGGCTGTGTGCACGAA
CCCCCCGTTCAGCCCGACCGCTGCGCCTTATCCGGTAACTATCGTCTTGAGTCCAACCCGGTAAGACACG
ACTTATCGCCACTGGCAGCAGCCACTGGTAACAGGATTAGCAGAGCGAGGTATGTAGGCGGTGCTACAGA
GTTCTTGAAGTGGTGGCCTAACTACGGCTACACTAGAAGAACAGTATTTGGTATCTGCGCTCTGCTGAAG
CCAGTTACCTTCGGAAAAAGAGTTGGTAGCTCTTGATCCGGCAAACAAACCACCGCTGGTAGCGGTGGTT
TTTTTGTTTGCAAGCAGCAGATTACGCGCAGAAAAAAAGGATCTCAAGAAGATCCTTTGATCTTTTCTAC
GGGGTCTGACGCTCAGTGGAACGAAAACTCACGTTAAGGGATTTTGGTCATGAGATTATCAAAAAGGATC
TTCACCTAGATCCTTTTAAATTAAAAATGAAGTTTTAAATCAATCTAAAGTATATATGAGTAAACTTGGT
CTGACAGTTACCAATGCTTAATCAGTGAGGCACCTATCTCAGCGATCTGTCTATTTCGTTCATCCATAGT
TGCCTGACTCCCCGTCGTGTAGATAACTACGATACGGGAGGGCTTACCATCTGGCCCCAGTGCTGCAATG
ATACCGCGAGACCCACGCTCACCGGCTCCAGATTTATCAGCAATAAACCAGCCAGCCGGAAGGGCCGAGC
GCAGAAGTGGTCCTGCAACTTTATCCGCCTCCATCCAGTCTATTAATTGTTGCCGGGAAGCTAGAGTAAG
TAGTTCGCCAGTTAATAGTTTGCGCAACGTTGTTGCCATTGCTACAGGCATCGTGGTGTCACGCTCGTCG
TTTGGTATGGCTTCATTCAGCTCCGGTTCCCAACGATCAAGGCGAGTTACATGATCCCCCATGTTGTGCA
AAAAAGCGGTTAGCTCCTTCGGTCCTCCGATCGTTGTCAGAAGTAAGTTGGCCGCAGTGTTATCACTCAT
GGTTATGGCAGCACTGCATAATTCTCTTACTGTCATGCCATCCGTAAGATGCTTTTCTGTGACTGGTGAG
TACTCAACCAAGTCATTCTGAGAATAGTGTATGCGGCGACCGAGTTGCTCTTGCCCGGCGTCAATACGGG
ATAATACCGCGCCACATAGCAGAACTTTAAAAGTGCTCATCATTGGAAAACGTTCTTCGGGGCGAAAACT
CTCAAGGATCTTACCGCTGTTGAGATCCAGTTCGATGTAACCCACTCGTGCACCCAACTGATCTTCAGCA
TCTTTTACTTTCACCAGCGTTTCTGGGTGAGCAAAAACAGGAAGGCAAAATGCCGCAAAAAAGGGAATAA
GGGCGACACGGAAATGTTGAATACTCATACTCTTCCTTTTTCAATATTATTGAAGCATTTATCAGGGTTA
TTGTCTCATGAGCGGATACATATTTGAATGTATTTAGAAAAATAAACAAATAGGGGTTCCGCGCACATTT
CCCCGAAAAGTGCCACCTGACGTCGACGGATCGGGAGATCTCCCGATCCCCTATGGTGCACTCTCAGTAC
AATCTGCTCTGATGCCGCATAGTTAAGCCAGTATCTGCTCCCTGCTTGTGTGTTGGAGG
Features (pLannotate 1.2.2; 20 found; start..end, strand, type, name):
    130..509     +  enhancer       CMV enhancer: human cytomegalovirus immediate early enhancer
    510..713     +  promoter       CMV promoter: human cytomegalovirus (CMV) immediate early promoter
    709..742     +  LTR            5' LTR (truncated) (fragment): truncated 5' long terminal repeat (LTR) from HIV-1
    758..776     +  promoter       T7 promoter: promoter for bacteriophage T7 RNA polymerase
    796..2238    +  CDS            Gabrg2: GBRG2_RAT - Experimental evidence at protein level: Swiss-Prot protein existence level 1. Ligand-gated chloride channel which is a component of the heteropentameric receptor for GABA, the major inhibitory neurotransmitter in the brain (PubMed:2561970). Plays an important role in the formation of functional inhibitory GABAergic synapses in addition to mediating synaptic inhibition as a GABA-gated ion channel (By similarity). The gamma2 subunit is necessary but not sufficient for a rapid formation of active synaptic contacts and the synaptogenic effect of this subunit is influenced by the type o
   2291..2515    +  polyA_signal   bGH poly(A) signal: bovine growth hormone polyadenylation signal
   2519..2540    +  promoter       SV40 promoter (fragment): SV40 enhancer and early promoter
   2561..2989    +  rep_origin     f1 ori (sequence partly withheld): f1 bacteriophage origin of replication; arrow indicates direction of (+) strand synthesis
   3003..3332    +  promoter       SV40 promoter: SV40 enhancer and early promoter
   3399..4190    +  CDS            neo: KKA2_KLEPN - Also known as kan, nptII. Experimental evidence at protein level: Swiss-Prot protein existence level 1. Resistance to kanamycin, neomycin, paromomycin, ribostamycin, butirosin and gentamicin B. From Klebsiella pneumoniae.
   4214..4372    +  CDS            ble (fragment): BLE_KLEPN - Experimental evidence at protein level: Swiss-Prot protein existence level 1. Binding protein with a strong affinity to the bleomycin family of antibiotics. Binds to CL990; an antimitotic-antibiotic compound. From Klebsiella pneumoniae.
   4367..4488    +  polyA_signal   SV40 poly(A) signal: SV40 polyadenylation signal
   4561..4577    -  protein_bind   lac operator: The lac repressor binds to the lac operator to inhibit transcription in E. coli. This inhibition can be relieved by adding lactose or isopropyl-β-D-thiogalactopyranoside (IPTG). lac repressor encoded by lacI
   4585..4615    -  promoter       lac promoter: promoter for the E. coli lac operon
   4630..4651    -  protein_bind   CAP binding site: CAP binding activates transcription in the presence of cAMP. E. coli catabolite activator protein
   4664..4756    -  CDS            lacI (fragment): lac repressor; lacI; The lac repressor binds to the lac operator to inhibit transcription in E. coli. This inhibition can be relieved by adding lactose or isopropyl-β-D-thiogalactopyranoside (IPTG).
   4939..5527    -  rep_origin     ori: high-copy-number ColE1/pMB1/pBR322/pUC origin of replication
   5698..6558    -  CDS            AmpR: β-lactamase; bla; confers resistance to ampicillin, carbenicillin, and related antibiotics
   6559..6663    -  promoter       AmpR promoter: bla
   6722..6774    -  misc_feature   bom (fragment): basis of mobility region from pBR322
