[The description below was written by a language model from this plasmid's Addgene catalogue record and pLannotate feature annotations shown in this document.]
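Description:
Myc-gamma2/deltaILTM4 is a mammalian expression plasmid built on the pcDNA3.1 backbone that encodes a chimeric rat GABAA receptor subunit. According to the record, the insert is the rat gamma2 subunit in which the large intracellular loop, the fourth transmembrane domain (TM4) and the C-terminus have been replaced with the equivalent regions of the rat delta subunit, with a c-Myc epitope placed near the N-terminus. The insert was cloned between NheI and XhoI sites. The automated annotation labels the whole open reading frame as Gabrg2 and does not separately mark the delta-derived segment or the Myc tag, so the chimera boundaries and tag position come from the catalogue description rather than the feature table.

Expression is driven by the human cytomegalovirus immediate early enhancer and promoter and terminated by the bovine growth hormone polyadenylation signal; a T7 promoter upstream of the coding sequence permits in vitro transcription. A separate SV40 early promoter drives a neomycin phosphotransferase gene followed by an SV40 poly(A) signal, allowing G418 selection of stably transfected mammalian cells. In bacteria the plasmid is maintained at high copy through a ColE1/pUC-type origin and selected with ampicillin via the β-lactamase gene; an f1 origin is also present. Short annotated fragments such as the HIV-1 LTR, ble and lacI hits appear to be backbone remnants or annotation matches rather than functional elements.

The construct is intended for expressing epitope-tagged chimeric subunits in transfected cells, and the associated publication concerns the subunit determinants of synaptic versus extrasynaptic GABAA receptor targeting. Swapping domains between gamma2 and delta lets their contribution to receptor localisation be tested, with the Myc tag providing a handle for detection.
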