Addgene plasmid #119735: Myc-gamma2/deltaILTM4
Purpose: GABAA receptor expression (chimeric rat rat gamma 2 subunit whose large intracellular loop, TM4 and C-term have been replaced with the equivalent domains of the rat delta subunit) C-myc near N-term
Depositing lab: Angel de Blas. Depositing organization: University of Connecticut. Publication: gamma-Aminobutyric acid type A (GABAA) receptor alpha subunits play a direct role in synaptic versus extrasynaptic targeting. Wu X, Wu Z, Ning G, Guo Y, Ali R, Macdonald RL, De Blas AL, Luscher B, Chen G. J Biol Chem. 2012 Aug 10;287(33):27417-30. doi: 10.1074/jbc.M112.360461. Epub 2012 Jun 18. PubMed 22711532.
Backbone
  Vector backbone: pCDNA3.1
  Vector type: Mammalian Expression
Growth in bacteria
  Bacterial resistance: Ampicillin, 100 μg/mL
  Growth temperature: 37°C
  Growth strain: DH5alpha
  Copy number: High Copy
Gene/Insert
  Cloning method: Restriction Enzyme; 5′ cloning site NheI (unknown if destroyed); 3′ cloning site XhoI (unknown if destroyed)
  Sequencing primers: 5′ unknown
Resource information
  A portion of this plasmid was derived from a plasmid made by: The gamma 2 gene was originally cloned in Peter Seeburg’s lab in Heidelberg. The rat delta was originally from Dr. Robert Macdonald at Vanderbilt.
Terms and licenses: Academic/Nonprofit Terms; Industry Terms: Not Available to Industry
How to cite: Myc-gamma2/deltaILTM4 was a gift from Angel de Blas (Addgene plasmid # 119735 ; http://n2t.net/addgene:119735 ; RRID:Addgene_119735)
